Addgene plasmid #188920: pBS-SKII-3XHA-fCLIP-Phleomycin
Purpose: Integration cassette to create C-terminal fusions for fluorescent tagging
Depositing lab: Stephen Buratowski. Depositing organization: Harvard Medical School. Publication: A set of Saccharomyces cerevisiae integration vectors for fluorescent dye labeling of proteins. Baek I, Le SN, Jeon J, Chun Y, Reed C, Buratowski S. G3 (Bethesda). 2022 Aug 9. pii: 6659097. doi: 10.1093/g3journal/jkac201. PubMed 35944214.
Backbone
  Vector backbone: pBlueScript II SK (+)
  Vector type: Yeast Expression
  Selectable markers: Phleomycin/Bleomycin
Growth in bacteria
  Bacterial resistance: Ampicillin, 100 μg/mL
  Growth temperature: 37°C
  Growth strain: DH5alpha
  Copy number: High Copy
Gene/Insert
  Gene/Insert name: 3XHA-fCLIP-Phleomycin
  Species: Synthetic
  Cloning method: Gibson Cloning
Terms and licenses: Academic/Nonprofit Terms; Industry Terms: Not Available to Industry
How to cite: pBS-SKII-3XHA-fCLIP-Phleomycin was a gift from Stephen Buratowski (Addgene plasmid # 188920 ; http://n2t.net/addgene:188920 ; RRID:Addgene_188920)
