[The description below was written by a language model from this plasmid's Addgene catalogue record and pLannotate feature annotations shown in this document.]
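Description:
pBS-SKII-3XHA-fCLIP-Phleomycin is a Saccharomyces cerevisiae tagging vector built on pBluescript II SK(+), designed as a source of an integration cassette for making C-terminal fusions that can be labelled with fluorescent dyes. In E. coli it is maintained at high copy through the ColE1/pUC-type origin and selected with ampicillin via the AmpR (β-lactamase) gene and its own promoter. The usual pBluescript elements remain around the insert: an f1 phage origin, the lac promoter/operator region with a lacZα fragment, remnants of the multiple cloning site, and flanking T7 and T3 promoters. No yeast replication origin or centromere is annotated, consistent with a cassette meant to be integrated into the genome rather than carried episomally.

The synthetic insert, assembled by Gibson cloning, has two parts. First comes a promoterless tag module consisting of three tandem HA epitopes followed by the fast-reacting CLIP-tag (fCLIP), an engineered O6-alkylguanine-DNA-alkyltransferase variant that forms a covalent bond with benzylcytosine derivatives, allowing attachment of dye-conjugated substrates. Because the module has no promoter of its own, it is expressed only when joined in frame to the 3′ end of a target gene, under that gene's native regulation, while the HA epitopes permit immunodetection of the fusion. No terminator is annotated between the tag module and the marker. Downstream sits a selection cassette in which the Ashbya gossypii TEF promoter and terminator drive the ble gene, whose product binds bleomycin-family antibiotics and confers phleomycin resistance on yeast integrants. The record does not specify how the cassette is targeted to a chosen locus.
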