Features (pLannotate 1.2.2; 18 found; start..end, strand, type, name):
     28..456     -  rep_origin     f1 ori (sequence partly withheld): f1 bacteriophage origin of replication; arrow indicates direction of (+) strand synthesis
    461..616     -  CDS            lacZα (fragment): LacZα fragment of β-galactosidase; lacZ fragment
    624..642     +  promoter       T7 promoter: promoter for bacteriophage T7 RNA polymerase
    651..699     -  misc_feature   MCS (fragment): pBluescript multiple cloning site
    733..822     +  CDS            3xHA: three tandem HA epitope tags
    853..1398    +  CDS            CLIP-tag™: human O6-alkylguanine-DNA-alkyltransferase variant that forms covalent bonds with benzylcytosine derivatives fast-reacting variant, optimized for mammalian expression
   1456..1799    +  promoter       TEF promoter: Ashbya gossypii TEF promoter
   1806..2183    +  CDS            ble: BLE_KLEPN - Experimental evidence at protein level: Swiss-Prot protein existence level 1. Binding protein with a strong affinity to the bleomycin family of antibiotics. Binds to CL990; an antimitotic-antibiotic compound. From Klebsiella pneumoniae.
   2192..2389    +  terminator     TEF terminator: Ashbya gossypii TEF terminator
   2413..2450    -  misc_feature   MCS (fragment): pBluescript multiple cloning site
   2463..2481    -  promoter       T3 promoter: promoter for bacteriophage T3 RNA polymerase
   2526..2542    -  protein_bind   lac operator: The lac repressor binds to the lac operator to inhibit transcription in E. coli. This inhibition can be relieved by adding lactose or isopropyl-β-D-thiogalactopyranoside (IPTG). lac repressor encoded by lacI
   2550..2580    -  promoter       lac promoter: promoter for the E. coli lac operon
   2595..2616    -  protein_bind   CAP binding site: CAP binding activates transcription in the presence of cAMP. E. coli catabolite activator protein
   2629..2721    -  CDS            lacI (fragment): lac repressor; lacI; The lac repressor binds to the lac operator to inhibit transcription in E. coli. This inhibition can be relieved by adding lactose or isopropyl-β-D-thiogalactopyranoside (IPTG).
   2904..3492    -  rep_origin     ori: high-copy-number ColE1/pMB1/pBR322/pUC origin of replication
   3663..4523    -  CDS            AmpR: β-lactamase; bla; confers resistance to ampicillin, carbenicillin, and related antibiotics
   4524..4628    -  promoter       AmpR promoter: bla
>Addgene plasmid #188920 | pBS-SKII-3XHA-fCLIP-Phleomycin | addgene full sequence | sequence record 371296 | Addgene NGS Result
AAATTGTAAGCGTTAATATTTTGTTAAAATTCGCGTTAAATTTTTGTTAAATCAGCTCATTTTTTAACCA
ATAGGCCGAAATCGGCAAAATCCCTTATAAATCAAAAGAATAGACCGAGATAGGGT
[37 nt withheld, positions 127-163]
AAAGAACGTGGACTCCAACGTCAAAGG
[49 nt withheld, positions 191-239]
T
[91 nt withheld, positions 241-331]
G
[124 nt withheld, positions 333-456]
CCCATTCGCCATTCAGGCTGCGCAACTGTTGGGAAGGGCGATCGGTGCGGGCCTCTTCGCTATTACGCCA
GCTGGCGAAAGGGGGATGTGCTGCAAGGCGATTAAGTTGGGTAACGCCAGGGTTTTCCCAGTCACGACGT
TGTAAAACGACGGCCAGTGAGCGCGCGTAATACGACTCACTATAGGGCGAATTGGGTACCGGGCCCCCCC
TCGAGGTCGACGGTATCGATAAGCTTGATATCGGGTCGACGGATCCCCGGGTTAATTAACATCTTTTACC
CATACGATGTTCCTGACTATGCGGGCTATCCCTATGACGTCCCGGACTATGCAGGATCCTATCCATATGA
CGTTCCAGATTACGCTGCTCAGTGCGGTTCAGGTGGATCTGGTTCTATGGACAAAGACTGCGAAATGAAG
CGCACCACCCTGGATAGCCCTCTGGGCAAGCTGGAACTGTCTGGGTGCGAACAGGGCCTGCACCGTATCA
TCTTCCTGGGCAAAGGAACATCTGCCGCCGACGCCGTGGAAGTGCCTGCCCCAGCCGCCGTGCTGGGCGG
ACCAGAGCCACTGATCCAGGCCACCGCCTGGCTCAACGCCTACTTTCACCAGCCTGAGGCCATCGAGGAG
TTCCCTGTGCCAGCCCTGCACCACCCAGTGTTCCAGCAGGAGAGCTTTACCCGCCAGGTGCTGTGGAAAC
TGCTGAAAGTGGTGAAGTTCGGAGAGGTCATCAGCGAGAGCCACCTGGCCGCCCTGGTGGGCAATCCCGC
CGCCACCGCCGCCGTGAACACCGCCCTGGACGGAAATCCCGTGCCCATTCTGATCCCCTGCCACCGGGTG
GTGCAGGGCGACAGCGACGTGGGGCCCTACCTGGGCGGGCTCGCCGTGAAAGAGTGGCTGCTGGCCCACG
AGGGCCACAGACTGGGCAAGCCTGGGCTGGGTTAATATATAACTGTCTAGAAATAAAGAGTATCATCTTT
CAAAGGTCACCCGGCCAGCGACATGGAGGCCCAGAATACCCTCCTTGACAGTCTTGACGTGCGCAGCTCA
GGGGCATGATGTGACTGTCGCCCGTACATTTAGCCCATACATCCCCATGTATAATCATTTGCATCCATAC
ATTTTGATGGCCGCACGGCGCGAAGCAAAAATTACGGCTCCTCGCTGCAGACCTGCGAGCAGGGAAACGC
TCCCCTCACAGACGCGTTGAATTGTCCCCACGCCGCGCCCCTGTAGAGAAATATAAAAGGTTAGGATTTG
CCACTGAGGTTCTTCTTTCATATACTTCCTTTTAAAATCTTGCTAGGATACAGTTCTCACATCACATCCG
AACATAAACAACCATGGGTATGACCGACCAAGCGACGCCCAACCTGCCATCACGAGATTTCGATCCCACC
GCCGCCTTCTATGAAAGGTTGGGCTTCGGAATCGTTTTCCGGGACGCCGGCTGGATGATCCTCCAGCGCG
GGGATCTCATGCTGGAGTTCTTCGCCCACCCCGGGCTCGATCCCCTCGCGAGTTGGTTCAGCTGCTGCCT
GAGGCTGGACGACCTCGCGGAGTTCTACCGGCAGTGCAAATCCGTCGGCATCCAGGAAACCAGCAGCGGC
TATCCGCGCATCCATGCCCCCGAACTGCAGGAGTGGGGAGGCACGATGGCCGCTTTGGTCGACCCGGACG
GGACGCTCCTGCGCCTGATACAGAACGAATTGCTTGCAGGCATCTCATGATCAGTACTGACAATAAAAAG
ATTCTTGTTTTCAAGAACTTGTCATTTGTATAGTTTTTTTATATTGTAGTTGTTCTATTTTAATCAAATG
TTAGCGTGATTTATATTTTTTTTCGCCTCGACATCATCTGCCCAGATGCGAAGTTAAGTGCGCAGAAAGT
AATATCATGCGTCAATCGTATGTGAATGCTGGTCGCTATACTGCTGTCGATTCGATACTAACGCCGCCAC
TAGTTCTAGAGCGGCCGCCACCGCGGTGGAGCTCCAGCTTTTGTTCCCTTTAGTGAGGGTTAATTGCGCG
CTTGGCGTAATCATGGTCATAGCTGTTTCCTGTGTGAAATTGTTATCCGCTCACAATTCCACACAACATA
CGAGCCGGAAGCATAAAGTGTAAAGCCTGGGGTGCCTAATGAGTGAGCTAACTCACATTAATTGCGTTGC
GCTCACTGCCCGCTTTCCAGTCGGGAAACCTGTCGTGCCAGCTGCATTAATGAATCGGCCAACGCGCGGG
GAGAGGCGGTTTGCGTATTGGGCGCTCTTCCGCTTCCTCGCTCACTGACTCGCTGCGCTCGGTCGTTCGG
CTGCGGCGAGCGGTATCAGCTCACTCAAAGGCGGTAATACGGTTATCCACAGAATCAGGGGATAACGCAG
GAAAGAACATGTGAGCAAAAGGCCAGCAAAAGGCCAGGAACCGTAAAAAGGCCGCGTTGCTGGCGTTTTT
CCATAGGCTCCGCCCCCCTGACGAGCATCACAAAAATCGACGCTCAAGTCAGAGGTGGCGAAACCCGACA
GGACTATAAAGATACCAGGCGTTTCCCCCTGGAAGCTCCCTCGTGCGCTCTCCTGTTCCGACCCTGCCGC
TTACCGGATACCTGTCCGCCTTTCTCCCTTCGGGAAGCGTGGCGCTTTCTCATAGCTCACGCTGTAGGTA
TCTCAGTTCGGTGTAGGTCGTTCGCTCCAAGCTGGGCTGTGTGCACGAACCCCCCGTTCAGCCCGACCGC
TGCGCCTTATCCGGTAACTATCGTCTTGAGTCCAACCCGGTAAGACACGACTTATCGCCACTGGCAGCAG
CCACTGGTAACAGGATTAGCAGAGCGAGGTATGTAGGCGGTGCTACAGAGTTCTTGAAGTGGTGGCCTAA
CTACGGCTACACTAGAAGAACAGTATTTGGTATCTGCGCTCTGCTGAAGCCAGTTACCTTCGGAAAAAGA
GTTGGTAGCTCTTGATCCGGCAAACAAACCACCGCTGGTAGCGGTGGTTTTTTTGTTTGCAAGCAGCAGA
TTACGCGCAGAAAAAAAGGATCTCAAGAAGATCCTTTGATCTTTTCTACGGGGTCTGACGCTCAGTGGAA
CGAAAACTCACGTTAAGGGATTTTGGTCATGAGATTATCAAAAAGGATCTTCACCTAGATCCTTTTAAAT
TAAAAATGAAGTTTTAAATCAATCTAAAGTATATATGAGTAAACTTGGTCTGACAGTTACCAATGCTTAA
TCAGTGAGGCACCTATCTCAGCGATCTGTCTATTTCGTTCATCCATAGTTGCCTGACTCCCCGTCGTGTA
GATAACTACGATACGGGAGGGCTTACCATCTGGCCCCAGTGCTGCAATGATACCGCGAGACCCACGCTCA
CCGGCTCCAGATTTATCAGCAATAAACCAGCCAGCCGGAAGGGCCGAGCGCAGAAGTGGTCCTGCAACTT
TATCCGCCTCCATCCAGTCTATTAATTGTTGCCGGGAAGCTAGAGTAAGTAGTTCGCCAGTTAATAGTTT
GCGCAACGTTGTTGCCATTGCTACAGGCATCGTGGTGTCACGCTCGTCGTTTGGTATGGCTTCATTCAGC
TCCGGTTCCCAACGATCAAGGCGAGTTACATGATCCCCCATGTTGTGCAAAAAAGCGGTTAGCTCCTTCG
GTCCTCCGATCGTTGTCAGAAGTAAGTTGGCCGCAGTGTTATCACTCATGGTTATGGCAGCACTGCATAA
TTCTCTTACTGTCATGCCATCCGTAAGATGCTTTTCTGTGACTGGTGAGTACTCAACCAAGTCATTCTGA
GAATAGTGTATGCGGCGACCGAGTTGCTCTTGCCCGGCGTCAATACGGGATAATACCGCGCCACATAGCA
GAACTTTAAAAGTGCTCATCATTGGAAAACGTTCTTCGGGGCGAAAACTCTCAAGGATCTTACCGCTGTT
GAGATCCAGTTCGATGTAACCCACTCGTGCACCCAACTGATCTTCAGCATCTTTTACTTTCACCAGCGTT
TCTGGGTGAGCAAAAACAGGAAGGCAAAATGCCGCAAAAAAGGGAATAAGGGCGACACGGAAATGTTGAA
TACTCATACTCTTCCTTTTTCAATATTATTGAAGCATTTATCAGGGTTATTGTCTCATGAGCGGATACAT
ATTTGAATGTATTTAGAAAAATAAACAAATAGGGGTTCCGCGCACATTTCCCCGAAAAGTGCCACCT
